Addgene plasmid #154214: WDR59 in pRK5
Purpose: Untagged WDR59 cDNA expression vector for transfections
Depositing lab: David Sabatini. Depositing organization: Whitehead Institute for Biomedical Research. Publication: Dihydroxyacetone phosphate signals glucose availability to mTORC1. Orozco JM, Krawczyk PA, Scaria SM, Cangelosi AL, Chan SH, Kunchok T, Lewis CA, Sabatini DM. Nat Metab. 2020 Sep;2(9):893-901. doi: 10.1038/s42255-020-0250-5. Epub 2020 Jul 27. PubMed 32719541.
Backbone
  Vector backbone: pRK5
  Vector type: Mammalian Expression
Growth in bacteria
  Bacterial resistance: Ampicillin, 100 μg/mL
  Growth temperature: 37°C
  Growth strain: DH5alpha
  Copy number: High Copy
Gene/Insert
  Gene/Insert name: WDR59
  Species: H. sapiens (human)
  Insert size (bp): 2925
  Entrez Gene: WDR59 (a.k.a. CDW12, FP977, p90-120)
  Promoter: CMV
  Tag / fusion protein: NONE
  Cloning method: Restriction Enzyme; 5′ cloning site SalI (destroyed during cloning); 3′ cloning site NotI (not destroyed)
  Sequencing primers: 5′ ATTTAGGTGACACTATAG
Terms and licenses: Academic/Nonprofit Terms; Industry Terms: Not Available to Industry
How to cite: WDR59 in pRK5 was a gift from David Sabatini (Addgene plasmid # 154214 ; http://n2t.net/addgene:154214 ; RRID:Addgene_154214)
