[The description below was written by a language model from this plasmid's Addgene catalogue record and pLannotate feature annotations shown in this document.]
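Description:
WDR59 in pRK5 is a mammalian expression plasmid carrying the human WDR59 cDNA without any epitope tag, intended for transient transfection of cultured cells. The sequenced record is 7,589 nt. It is built on the pRK5 backbone and is maintained in E. coli as a high-copy plasmid through a ColE1/pUC-type origin, with selection by the β-lactamase (AmpR) gene and its own promoter. An M13 phage origin is also annotated, which in principle permits single-stranded DNA production. Short remnants of lacZα, lacI, rop and bom, plus a lac promoter/operator region, are vestiges of the backbone's cloning history rather than functional modules.

The expression cassette is driven by the human cytomegalovirus immediate-early enhancer and promoter, which span the numbering origin of the circular sequence. These are followed by a fragment of the modified CMV intron A and an SP6 phage promoter that can serve for in vitro transcription or as a sequencing primer site. A small fragment annotated as an immunoglobulin heavy-chain signal sequence lies just upstream of the insert. It appears to be leader-region backbone sequence, and the record lists no fusion to WDR59. The WDR59 open reading frame of about 2.9 kb was inserted by restriction cloning between SalI (destroyed) and NotI (retained) sites and is terminated by an SV40 polyadenylation signal. An SV40 enhancer/early promoter region lies downstream, and no mammalian selection marker is annotated.

WDR59 is a WD-repeat protein known as a component of the GATOR2 complex in nutrient signalling to mTORC1. This is consistent with the associated study on glucose sensing by mTORC1, where the plasmid provides untagged WDR59 for overexpression or co-expression experiments.
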