Features (pLannotate 1.2.2; 20 found; start..end, strand, type, name):
      1..204     +  promoter       CMV promoter: human cytomegalovirus (CMV) immediate early promoter
    340..383     +  intron         CMV intron (fragment): modified intron A from human cytomegalovirus
    435..453     +  promoter       SP6 promoter: promoter for bacteriophage SP6 RNA polymerase
    457..494     +  CDS            IgH signal sequence (fragment): signal sequence from the mouse immunoglobulin heavy chain variable region
    538..3459    +  CDS            WDR59: WDR59_HUMAN - Also known as KIAA1923 From Homo sapiens (Human).
   3509..3643    +  polyA_signal   SV40 poly(A) signal: SV40 polyadenylation signal
   3712..4069    +  promoter       SV40 promoter: SV40 enhancer and early promoter
   4088..4242    +  CDS            lacZα (fragment): LacZα fragment of β-galactosidase; lacZ fragment
   4248..4299    -  misc_feature   bom (fragment): basis of mobility region from pBR322
   4318..4698    +  rep_origin     M13 ori (sequence partly withheld): M13 bacteriophage origin of replication; arrow indicates direction of (+) strand synthesis
   4774..4823    -  misc_feature   bom (fragment): basis of mobility region from pBR322
   4925..4960    -  CDS            rop (fragment): Rop protein, which maintains plasmids at low copy number; rop
   5055..5159    +  promoter       AmpR promoter: bla
   5160..6020    +  CDS            AmpR: β-lactamase; bla; confers resistance to ampicillin, carbenicillin, and related antibiotics
   6191..6779    +  rep_origin     ori: high-copy-number ColE1/pMB1/pBR322/pUC origin of replication
   6962..7054    +  CDS            lacI (fragment): lac repressor; lacI; The lac repressor binds to the lac operator to inhibit transcription in E. coli. This inhibition can be relieved by adding lactose or isopropyl-β-D-thiogalactopyranoside (IPTG).
   7067..7088    +  protein_bind   CAP binding site: CAP binding activates transcription in the presence of cAMP. E. coli catabolite activator protein
   7103..7133    +  promoter       lac promoter: promoter for the E. coli lac operon
   7141..7157    +  protein_bind   lac operator: The lac repressor binds to the lac operator to inhibit transcription in E. coli. This inhibition can be relieved by adding lactose or isopropyl-β-D-thiogalactopyranoside (IPTG). lac repressor encoded by lacI
   7210..7589    +  enhancer       CMV enhancer: human cytomegalovirus immediate early enhancer
>Addgene plasmid #154214 | WDR59 in pRK5 | addgene full sequence | sequence record 315442 | Addgene NGS Result
GTGATGCGGTTTTGGCAGTACATCAATGGGCGTGGATAGCGGTTTGACTCACGGGGATTTCCAAGTCTCC
ACCCCATTGACGTCAATGGGAGTTTGTTTTGGCACCAAAATCAACGGGACTTTCCAAAATGTCGTAACAA
CTCCGCCCCATTGACGCAAATGGGCGGTAGGCGTGTACGGTGGGAGGTCTATATAAGCAGAGCTCGTTTA
GTGAACCGTCAGATCGCCTGGAGACGCCATCCACGCTGTTTTGACCTCCATAGAAGACACCGGGACCGAT
CCAGCCTCCGCGGCCGGGAACGGTGCATTGGAACGCGGATTCCCCGTGCCAAGAGTGACGTAAGTACCGC
CTATAGAGTCTATAGGCCCACCCCCTTGGCTTCGTTAGAACGCGGCTACAATTAATACATAACCTTATGT
ATCATACACATACGATTTAGGTGACACTATAGAATAACATCCACTTTGCCTTTCTCTCCACAGGTGTCCA
CTCCCAGGTCCAACTGCACCTCGGTTCTATCGATTGAATTCGCCACCATGGCGGCGCGATGGAGCAGCGA
AAACGTGGTTGTAGAGTTCCGTGACTCCCAGGCAACTGCGATGTCTGTGGACTGTCTTGGGCAGCATGCA
GTGCTTTCTGGCCGCAGATTCTTATACATCGTCAATCTAGATGCCCCTTTCGAAGGTCACCGAAAGATCT
CTCGCCAGAGCAAATGGGACATTGGAGCTGTGCAGTGGAATCCTCATGACAGCTTTGCACACTATTTTGC
GGCTTCGAGTAACCAACGAGTAGACCTTTACAAGTGGAAAGACGGCAGTGGGGAAGTTGGCACAACCTTA
CAAGGCCACACTCGTGTCATCAGCGACTTGGACTGGGCGGTGTTTGAGCCTGACCTCCTGGTTACCAGCT
CTGTGGACACCTACATCTACATTTGGGATATCAAAGACACAAGGAAACCTACTGTTGCACTGTCTGCTGT
TGCGGGTGCCTCCCAGGTCAAATGGAATAAAAAAAATGCTAACTGCCTTGCCACCAGCCATGACGGCGAT
GTGCGGATATGGGATAAGAGGAAACCCAGTACAGCAGTGGAATATCTAGCCGCCCACCTCTCCAAAATCC
ATGGCCTGGACTGGCACCCAGACAGCGAGCACATTCTTGCTACCTCCAGTCAAGACAATTCTGTGAAGTT
CTGGGATTACCGCCAGCCTCGGAAATACCTCAATATTCTTCCTTGCCAGGTGCCTGTCTGGAAGGCCAGA
TACACACCTTTCAGCAATGGATTGGTGACTGTGATGGTTCCCCAGCTGCGGAGGGAAAACAGCCTTCTCC
TGTGGAATGTCTTTGACTTGAACACCCCAGTCCACACCTTCGTGGGGCATGATGATGTGGTCCTGGAGTT
CCAGTGGAGGAAGCAGAAGGAAGGGTCCAAGGACTATCAACTGGTGACGTGGTCCCGGGATCAGACCTTG
AGAATGTGGCGGGTGGATTCCCAGATGCAGAGGCTTTGTGCAAATGACATATTAGATGGTGTTGATGAGT
TCATTGAGAGTATTTCCCTTCTGCCGGAACCTGAGAAGACCCTGCACACTGAAGATACAGATCACCAGCA
CACTGCAAGCCATGGGGAGGAAGAAGCCCTAAAAGAAGATCCCCCTAGAAATCTCCTGGAAGAGAGGAAA
TCAGATCAACTGGGGCTGCCTCAGACCTTGCAGCAGGAGTTCTCCCTGATCAATGTGCAAATCCGGAATG
TCAATGTGGAGATGGATGCGGCAGACAGGAGCTGCACAGTGTCTGTGCACTGCAGCAACCATCGTGTCAA
GATGCTGGTGAAGTTCCCTGCACAGTACCCAAACAACGCCGCCCCTTCCTTCCAGTTTATTAACCCCACA
ACCATCACATCCACCATGAAAGCTAAGCTGCTGAAGATCCTGAAGGACACAGCCCTGCAGAAAGTGAAGC
GTGGCCAGAGCTGCCTGGAGCCCTGCCTGCGCCAGCTCGTCTCCTGCCTTGAGTCCTTTGTGAACCAGGA
AGACAGCGCTTCCAGCAACCCGTTTGCACTCCCCAACTCTGTCACTCCCCCCTTACCGACGTTTGCGCGG
GTGACCACGGCTTACGGGTCGTACCAGGACGCCAACATTCCCTTTCCTAGGACTTCTGGGGCCAGGTTCT
GCGGAGCAGGTTACCTGGTATATTTCACAAGGCCCATGACAATGCATCGGGCGGTGTCTCCCACAGAGCC
TACTCCGAGATCTCTCTCAGCCTTGTCTGCTTATCACACTGGCTTGATCGCGCCCATGAAGATCCGCACA
GAGGCCCCTGGGAACCTTCGTTTATACAGTGGGAGCCCCACTCGCAGCGAGAAAGAGCAGGTCTCCATCA
GCTCCTTCTACTACAAGGAGCGGAAATCAAGACGATGGAAAAGTAAGCGTGAGGGATCAGACTCTGGCAA
TCGACAGATCAAGGCTGCTGGGAAAGTCATCATCCAGGATATTGCTTGCCTCCTGCCTGTTCACAAATCG
CTGGGAGAGCTGTACATATTGAATGTGAATGATATTCAGGAAACATGTCAGAAGAATGCCGCCTCTGCCT
TGCTCGTTGGAAGAAAGGATCTTGTCCAGGTTTGGTCGCTGGCTACGGTAGCTACAGATCTTTGCCTTGG
TCCGAAATCTGACCCAGATTTGGAAACACCCTGGGCTCGACATCCATTTGGGCGGCAGCTGCTGGAGTCC
CTGTTGGCTCACTATTGCCGGCTCCGGGATGTTCAGACACTGGCGATGCTCTGTAGCGTGTTTGAAGCCC
AGTCTCGGCCTCAGGGGCTACCAAACCCCTTTGGGCCTTTTCCTAACCGTTCTTCTAATCTTGTGGTGTC
CCATAGTCGATATCCTAGCTTTACCTCTTCTGGTTCCTGCTCCAGTATGTCAGACCCAGGGCTCAACACT
GGCGGCTGGAACATAGCGGGAAGAGAGGCAGAGCACTTGTCCTCCCCTTGGGGAGAATCCTCACCAGAAG
AGCTCCGCTTTGGGAGTCTGACCTACAGTGATCCCCGTGAGCGAGAACGCGACCAGCATGATAAAAATAA
AAGGCTCCTGGACCCCGCCAATACCCAGCAATTTGATGACTTTAAGAAATGCTATGGGGAAATCCTCTAC
CGTTGGGGTCTGAGAGAGAAGCGAGCTGAAGTGTTGAAGTTTGTCTCCTGTCCTCCTGACCCTCACAAAG
GGATCGAGTTCGGCGTGTACTGCAGCCACTGCCGGAGTGAGGTCCGTGGCACGCAGTGTGCCATCTGCAA
AGGCTTCACGTTCCAGTGTGCCATCTGTCACGTGGCTGTGCGGGGATCGTCCAATTTCTGCCTGACCTGT
GGGCACGGTGGCCACACCAGCCACATGATGGAGTGGTTTCGGACCCAGGAGGTGTGTCCCACCGGGTGTG
GGTGCCACTGCCTGCTTGAAAGCACTTTCTGAGCGGCCGCTAAGTAAGTAAGGATCCCCAGCTTGGCCGC
CATGGCCCAACTTGTTTATTGCAGCTTATAATGGTTACAAATAAAGCAATAGCATCACAAATTTCACAAA
TAAAGCATTTTTTTCACTGCATTCTAGTTGTGGTTTGTCCAAACTCATCAATGTATCTTATCATGTCTGG
ATCGGGAATTAATTCGGCGCAGCACCATGGCCTGAAATAACCTCTGAAAGAGGAACTTGGTTAGGTACCT
TCTGAGGCGGAAAGAACCAGCTGTGGAATGTGTGTCAGTTAGGGTGTGGAAAGTCCCCAGGCTCCCCAGC
AGGCAGAAGTATGCAAAGCATGCATCTCAATTAGTCAGCAACCAGGTGTGGAAAGTCCCCAGGCTCCCCA
GCAGGCAGAAGTATGCAAAGCATGCATCTCAATTAGTCAGCAACCATAGTCCCGCCCCTAACTCCGCCCA
TCCCGCCCCTAACTCCGCCCAGTTCCGCCCATTCTCCGCCCCATGGCTGACTAATTTTTTTTATTTATGC
AGAGGCCGAGGCCGCCTCGGCCTCTGAGCTATTCCAGAAGTAGTGAGGAGGCTTTTTTGGAGGCCTAGGC
TTTTGCAAAAAGCTGTTAACAGCTTGGCACTGGCCGTCGTTTTACAACGTCGTGACTGGGAAAACCCTGG
CGTTACCCAACTTAATCGCCTTGCAGCACATCCCCCTTTCGCCAGCTGGCGTAATAGCGAAGAGGCCCGC
ACCGATCGCCCTTCCCAACAGTTGCGCAGCCTGAATGGCGAATGGCGCCTGATGCGGTATTTTCTCCTTA
CGCATCTGTGCGGTATTTCACACCGCATA
[142 nt withheld, positions 4300-4441]
C
[141 nt withheld, positions 4443-4583]
CCTTTGACGTTGGAGTCCACGTTCTTT
[37 nt withheld, positions 4611-4647]
ACCCTATCTCGGGCTATTCTTTTGATTTATAAGGGATTTTGCCGATTTCGGCCTATTGGTTAAAAAATGA
GCTGATTTAACAAAAATTTAACGCGAATTTTAACAAAATATTAACGTTTACAATTTTATGGTGCACTCTC
AGTACAATCTGCTCTGATGCCGCATAGTTAAGCCAGCCCCGACACCCGCCAACACCCGCTGACGCGCCCT
GACGGGCTTGTCTGCTCCCGGCATCCGCTTACAGACAAGCTGTGACCGTCTCCGGGAGCTGCATGTGTCA
GAGGTTTTCACCGTCATCACCGAAACGCGCGAGACGAAAGGGCCTCGTGATACGCCTATTTTTATAGGTT
AATGTCATGATAATAATGGTTTCTTAGACGTCAGGTGGCACTTTTCGGGGAAATGTGCGCGGAACCCCTA
TTTGTTTATTTTTCTAAATACATTCAAATATGTATCCGCTCATGAGACAATAACCCTGATAAATGCTTCA
ATAATATTGAAAAAGGAAGAGTATGAGTATTCAACATTTCCGTGTCGCCCTTATTCCCTTTTTTGCGGCA
TTTTGCCTTCCTGTTTTTGCTCACCCAGAAACGCTGGTGAAAGTAAAAGATGCTGAAGATCAGTTGGGTG
CACGAGTGGGTTACATCGAACTGGATCTCAACAGCGGTAAGATCCTTGAGAGTTTTCGCCCCGAAGAACG
TTTTCCAATGATGAGCACTTTTAAAGTTCTGCTATGTGGCGCGGTATTATCCCGTATTGACGCCGGGCAA
GAGCAACTCGGTCGCCGCATACACTATTCTCAGAATGACTTGGTTGAGTACTCACCAGTCACAGAAAAGC
ATCTTACGGATGGCATGACAGTAAGAGAATTATGCAGTGCTGCCATAACCATGAGTGATAACACTGCGGC
CAACTTACTTCTGACAACGATCGGAGGACCGAAGGAGCTAACCGCTTTTTTGCACAACATGGGGGATCAT
GTAACTCGCCTTGATCGTTGGGAACCGGAGCTGAATGAAGCCATACCAAACGACGAGCGTGACACCACGA
TGCCTGTAGCAATGGCAACAACGTTGCGCAAACTATTAACTGGCGAACTACTTACTCTAGCTTCCCGGCA
ACAATTAATAGACTGGATGGAGGCGGATAAAGTTGCAGGACCACTTCTGCGCTCGGCCCTTCCGGCTGGC
TGGTTTATTGCTGATAAATCTGGAGCCGGTGAGCGTGGGTCTCGCGGTATCATTGCAGCACTGGGGCCAG
ATGGTAAGCCCTCCCGTATCGTAGTTATCTACACGACGGGGAGTCAGGCAACTATGGATGAACGAAATAG
ACAGATCGCTGAGATAGGTGCCTCACTGATTAAGCATTGGTAACTGTCAGACCAAGTTTACTCATATATA
CTTTAGATTGATTTAAAACTTCATTTTTAATTTAAAAGGATCTAGGTGAAGATCCTTTTTGATAATCTCA
TGACCAAAATCCCTTAACGTGAGTTTTCGTTCCACTGAGCGTCAGACCCCGTAGAAAAGATCAAAGGATC
TTCTTGAGATCCTTTTTTTCTGCGCGTAATCTGCTGCTTGCAAACAAAAAAACCACCGCTACCAGCGGTG
GTTTGTTTGCCGGATCAAGAGCTACCAACTCTTTTTCCGAAGGTAACTGGCTTCAGCAGAGCGCAGATAC
CAAATACTGTTCTTCTAGTGTAGCCGTAGTTAGGCCACCACTTCAAGAACTCTGTAGCACCGCCTACATA
CCTCGCTCTGCTAATCCTGTTACCAGTGGCTGCTGCCAGTGGCGATAAGTCGTGTCTTACCGGGTTGGAC
TCAAGACGATAGTTACCGGATAAGGCGCAGCGGTCGGGCTGAACGGGGGGTTCGTGCACACAGCCCAGCT
TGGAGCGAACGACCTACACCGAACTGAGATACCTACAGCGTGAGCTATGAGAAAGCGCCACGCTTCCCGA
AGGGAGAAAGGCGGACAGGTATCCGGTAAGCGGCAGGGTCGGAACAGGAGAGCGCACGAGGGAGCTTCCA
GGGGGAAACGCCTGGTATCTTTATAGTCCTGTCGGGTTTCGCCACCTCTGACTTGAGCGTCGATTTTTGT
GATGCTCGTCAGGGGGGCGGAGCCTATGGAAAAACGCCAGCAACGCGGCCTTTTTACGGTTCCTGGCCTT
TTGCTGGCCTTTTGCTCACATGTTCTTTCCTGCGTTATCCCCTGATTCTGTGGATAACCGTATTACCGCC
TTTGAGTGAGCTGATACCGCTCGCCGCAGCCGAACGACCGAGCGCAGCGAGTCAGTGAGCGAGGAAGCGG
AAGAGCGCCCAATACGCAAACCGCCTCTCCCCGCGCGTTGGCCGATTCATTAATGCAGCTGGCACGACAG
GTTTCCCGACTGGAAAGCGGGCAGTGAGCGCAACGCAATTAATGTGAGTTAGCTCACTCATTAGGCACCC
CAGGCTTTACACTTTATGCTTCCGGCTCGTATGTTGTGTGGAATTGTGAGCGGATAACAATTTCACACAG
GAAACAGCTATGACATGATTACGAATTAATTCGAGCTCGCCCGACATTGATTATTGACTAGTTATTAATA
GTAATCAATTACGGGGTCATTAGTTCATAGCCCATATATGGAGTTCCGCGTTACATAACTTACGGTAAAT
GGCCCGCCTGGCTGACCGCCCAACGACCCCCGCCCATTGACGTCAATAATGACGTATGTTCCCATAGTAA
CGCCAATAGGGACTTTCCATTGACGTCAATGGGTGGAGTATTTACGGTAAACTGCCCACTTGGCAGTACA
TCAAGTGTATCATATGCCAAGTACGCCCCCTATTGACGTCAATGACGGTAAATGGCCCGCCTGGCATTAT
GCCCAGTACATGACCTTATGGGACTTTCCTACTTGGCAGTACATCTACGTATTAGTCATCGCTATTACCA
TG
