>Addgene plasmid #154214 | WDR59 in pRK5 | depositor partial sequence | sequence record 306883 | WDR59 in pRK5 sequence 2925 bps
ATGGCGGCGCGATGGAGCAGCGAAAACGTGGTTGTAGAGTTCCGTGACTCCCAGGCAACTGCGATGTCTG
TGGACTGTCTTGGGCAGCATGCAGTGCTTTCTGGCCGCAGATTCTTATACATCGTCAATCTAGATGCCCC
TTTCGAAGGTCACCGAAAGATCTCTCGCCAGAGCAAATGGGACATTGGAGCTGTGCAGTGGAATCCTCAT
GACAGCTTTGCACACTATTTTGCGGCTTCGAGTAACCAACGAGTAGACCTTTACAAGTGGAAAGACGGCA
GTGGGGAAGTTGGCACAACCTTACAAGGCCACACTCGTGTCATCAGCGACTTGGACTGGGCGGTGTTTGA
GCCTGACCTCCTGGTTACCAGCTCTGTGGACACCTACATCTACATTTGGGATATCAAAGACACAAGGAAA
CCTACTGTTGCACTGTCTGCTGTTGCGGGTGCCTCCCAGGTCAAATGGAATAAAAAAAATGCTAACTGCC
TTGCCACCAGCCATGACGGCGATGTGCGGATATGGGATAAGAGGAAACCCAGTACAGCAGTGGAATATCT
AGCCGCCCACCTCTCCAAAATCCATGGCCTGGACTGGCACCCAGACAGCGAGCACATTCTTGCTACCTCC
AGTCAAGACAATTCTGTGAAGTTCTGGGATTACCGCCAGCCTCGGAAATACCTCAATATTCTTCCTTGCC
AGGTGCCTGTCTGGAAGGCCAGATACACACCTTTCAGCAATGGATTGGTGACTGTGATGGTTCCCCAGCT
GCGGAGGGAAAACAGCCTTCTCCTGTGGAATGTCTTTGACTTGAACACCCCAGTCCACACCTTCGTGGGG
CATGATGATGTGGTCCTGGAGTTCCAGTGGAGGAAGCAGAAGGAAGGGTCCAAGGACTATCAACTGGTGA
CGTGGTCCCGGGATCAGACCTTGAGAATGTGGCGGGTGGATTCCCAGATGCAGAGGCTTTGTGCAAATGA
CATATTAGATGGTGTTGATGAGTTCATTGAGAGTATTTCCCTTCTGCCGGAACCTGAGAAGACCCTGCAC
ACTGAAGATACAGATCACCAGCACACTGCAAGCCATGGGGAGGAAGAAGCCCTAAAAGAAGATCCCCCTA
GAAATCTCCTGGAAGAGAGGAAATCAGATCAACTGGGGCTGCCTCAGACCTTGCAGCAGGAATTCTCCCT
GATCAATGTGCAAATCCGGAATGTCAATGTGGAGATGGATGCGGCAGACAGGAGCTGCACAGTGTCTGTG
CACTGCAGCAACCATCGTGTCAAGATGCTGGTGAAGTTCCCTGCACAGTACCCAAACAACGCCGCCCCTT
CCTTCCAGTTTATTAACCCCACAACCATCACATCCACCATGAAAGCTAAGCTGCTGAAGATCCTGAAGGA
CACAGCCCTGCAGAAAGTGAAGCGTGGCCAGAGCTGCCTGGAGCCCTGCCTGCGCCAGCTCGTCTCCTGC
CTTGAGTCCTTTGTGAACCAGGAAGACAGCGCTTCCAGCAACCCGTTTGCACTCCCCAACTCTGTCACTC
CCCCCTTACCGACGTTTGCGCGGGTGACCACGGCTTACGGGTCGTACCAGGACGCCAACATTCCCTTTCC
TAGGACTTCTGGGGCCAGGTTCTGCGGAGCAGGTTACCTGGTATATTTCACAAGGCCCATGACAATGCAT
CGGGCGGTGTCTCCCACAGAGCCTACTCCGAGATCTCTCTCAGCCTTGTCTGCTTATCACACTGGCTTGA
TCGCGCCCATGAAGATCCGCACAGAGGCCCCTGGGAACCTTCGTTTATACAGTGGGAGCCCCACTCGCAG
CGAGAAAGAGCAGGTCTCCATCAGCTCCTTCTACTACAAGGAGCGGAAATCAAGACGATGGAAAAGTAAG
CGTGAGGGATCAGACTCTGGCAATCGACAGATCAAGGCTGCTGGGAAAGTCATCATCCAGGATATTGCTT
GCCTCCTGCCTGTTCACAAATCGCTGGGAGAGCTGTACATATTGAATGTGAATGATATTCAGGAAACATG
TCAGAAGAATGCCGCCTCTGCCTTGCTCGTTGGAAGAAAGGATCTTGTCCAGGTTTGGTCGCTGGCTACG
GTAGCTACAGATCTTTGCCTTGGTCCGAAATCTGACCCAGATTTGGAAACACCCTGGGCTCGACATCCAT
TTGGGCGGCAGCTGCTGGAGTCCCTGTTGGCTCACTATTGCCGGCTCCGGGATGTTCAGACACTGGCGAT
GCTCTGTAGCGTGTTTGAAGCCCAGTCTCGGCCTCAGGGGCTACCAAACCCCTTTGGGCCTTTTCCTAAC
CGTTCTTCTAATCTTGTGGTGTCCCATAGTCGATATCCTAGCTTTACCTCTTCTGGTTCCTGCTCCAGTA
TGTCAGACCCAGGGCTCAACACTGGCGGCTGGAACATAGCGGGAAGAGAGGCAGAGCACTTGTCCTCCCC
TTGGGGAGAATCCTCACCAGAAGAGCTCCGCTTTGGGAGTCTGACCTACAGTGATCCCCGTGAGCGAGAA
CGCGACCAGCATGATAAAAATAAAAGGCTCCTGGACCCCGCCAATACCCAGCAATTTGATGACTTTAAGA
AATGCTATGGGGAAATCCTCTACCGTTGGGGTCTGAGAGAGAAGCGAGCTGAAGTGTTGAAGTTTGTCTC
CTGTCCTCCTGACCCTCACAAAGGGATCGAGTTCGGCGTGTACTGCAGCCACTGCCGGAGTGAGGTCCGT
GGCACGCAGTGTGCCATCTGCAAAGGCTTCACGTTCCAGTGTGCCATCTGTCACGTGGCTGTGCGGGGAT
CGTCCAATTTCTGCCTGACCTGTGGGCACGGTGGCCACACCAGCCACATGATGGAGTGGTTTCGGACCCA
GGAGGTGTGTCCCACCGGGTGTGGGTGCCACTGCCTGCTTGAAAGCACTTTCTGA
